Addgene plasmid #41262: TAL3088
Depositing lab: Keith Joung. Depositing organization: Massachusetts General Hospital. Publication: Targeted gene disruption in somatic zebrafish cells using engineered TALENs. Sander JD, Cade L, Khayter C, Reyon D, Peterson RT, Joung JK, Yeh JR. Nat Biotechnol. 2011 Aug 5;29(8):697-8. doi: 10.1038/nbt.1934. PubMed 21822241.
Backbone
  Vector backbone: JDS78
  Backbone manufacturer: Addgene plasmid #32290
  Backbone size w/o insert (bp): 6447
  Vector type: Mammalian Expression ; T7
Growth in bacteria
  Bacterial resistance: Ampicillin, 100 μg/mL
  Growth temperature: 37°C
  Growth strain: XL1 Blue
  Copy number: High Copy
Gene/Insert
  Gene/Insert name: ZebrafishCommunity-gna13a-Left (alt name: gna13a)
  Species: D. rerio (zebrafish)
  Insert size (bp): 1640
  Entrez Gene: gna13a (a.k.a. gna13, wu:fe25e05, zgc:112436)
  Promoter: CMV
  Tag / fusion protein: 3X Flag (N terminal on backbone); WT FOKI (C terminal on backbone)
  Cloning method: Restriction Enzyme; 5′ cloning site N/A (destroyed during cloning); 3′ cloning site N/A (destroyed during cloning)
  Sequencing primers: 5′ CMV-F; 3′ BGH-rev
Terms and licenses: Academic/Nonprofit Terms; Industry Terms: Not Available to Industry
Depositor comments: Target binding site: TTCCTGCCCTCCCGGACT It is strongly recommended that users perform a diagnostic digest to verify this plasmid prior to use. For example, a double digest of the plasmid with BamHI and KpnI should result in two bands at 2.3kb and 5.8kb.
How to cite: TAL3088 was a gift from Keith Joung (Addgene plasmid # 41262 ; http://n2t.net/addgene:41262 ; RRID:Addgene_41262)
