[The description below was written by a language model from this plasmid's Addgene catalogue record.]
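Description:
TAL3088 is a TALEN expression plasmid encoding the left half of a nuclease pair directed against the zebrafish gene gna13a. It is built on the JDS78 backbone, a roughly 6.4 kb vector classed as mammalian expression with a T7 promoter. It is maintained in E. coli as a high-copy plasmid under ampicillin selection. The roughly 1.6 kb insert is an engineered array of TAL effector repeats, assembled to recognise a specific 18-nucleotide site in gna13a. The insert is therefore a synthetic DNA-binding domain targeted to the zebrafish locus, not a copy of the gna13a coding sequence. It was placed in the backbone by restriction cloning, and the cloning sites were destroyed in the process.

The backbone supplies the rest of the open reading frame, with a 3X Flag tag at the N terminus and the wild-type FokI nuclease domain at the C terminus. The expressed protein is thus a Flag-tagged TAL repeat array fused to FokI. Expression is driven by the CMV promoter. The T7 designation suggests the coding region can also be transcribed in vitro to make mRNA, the usual delivery route for zebrafish embryo injection, although the record does not spell this out. FokI cleaves only as a dimer, so this left monomer must be used with a matching right-hand TALEN that binds the opposite strand nearby. The resulting double-strand break is repaired imprecisely, producing insertions or deletions that disrupt the gene. The associated publication describes targeted gene disruption in somatic zebrafish cells, and the insert name indicates the plasmid belongs to a set made for the zebrafish community. No feature table was provided, so details such as the polyadenylation signal and replication origin are not documented here.
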