>Addgene plasmid #41262 | TAL3088 | depositor partial sequence | sequence record 54901 | TAL3088 sequence 2430 bps
TCTAGAGCTAGCACCATGGACTACAAAGACCATGACGGTGATTATAAAGATCATGACATCGATTACAAGG
ATGACGATGACAAGATGGCCCCCAAGAAGAAGAGGAAGGTGGGCATTCACCGCGGGGTACCTATGGTGGA
CTTGAGGACACTCGGTTATTCGCAACAGCAACAGGAGAAAATCAAGCCTAAGGTCAGGAGCACCGTCGCG
CAACACCACGAGGCGCTTGTGGGGCATGGCTTCACTCATGCGCATATTGTCGCGCTTTCACAGCACCCTG
CGGCGCTTGGGACGGTGGCTGTCAAATACCAAGATATGATTGCGGCCCTGCCCGAAGCCACGCACGAGGC
AATTGTAGGGGTCGGTAAACAGTGGTCGGGAGCGCGAGCACTTGAGGCGCTGCTGACTGTGGCGGGTGAG
CTTAGGGGGCCTCCGCTCCAGCTCGACACCGGGCAGCTGCTGAAGATCGCGAAGAGAGGGGGAGTAACAG
CGGTAGAGGCAGTGCACGCCTGGCGCAATGCGCTCACCGGGGCCCCCTTGAACCTGACCCCAGACCAGGT
AGTCGCAATCGCGTCAAACGGAGGGGGAAAGCAAGCCCTGGAAACCGTGCAAAGGTTGTTGCCGGTCCTT
TGTCAAGACCACGGCCTTACACCGGAGCAAGTCGTGGCCATTGCATCCCACGACGGTGGCAAACAGGCTC
TTGAGACGGTTCAGAGACTTCTCCCAGTTCTCTGTCAAGCCCACGGGCTGACTCCCGATCAAGTTGTAGC
GATTGCGTCGCATGACGGAGGGAAACAAGCATTGGAGACTGTCCAACGGCTCCTTCCCGTGTTGTGTCAA
GCCCACGGTTTGACGCCTGCACAAGTGGTCGCCATCGCCTCGAATGGCGGCGGTAAGCAGGCGCTGGAAA
CAGTACAGCGCCTGCTGCCTGTACTGTGCCAGGATCATGGACTGACCCCAGACCAGGTAGTCGCAATCGC
GAACAATAATGGGGGAAAGCAAGCCCTGGAAACCGTGCAAAGGTTGTTGCCGGTCCTTTGTCAAGACCAC
GGCCTTACACCGGAGCAAGTCGTGGCCATTGCATCCCACGACGGTGGCAAACAGGCTCTTGAGACGGTTC
AGAGACTTCTCCCAGTTCTCTGTCAAGCCCACGGGCTGACTCCCGATCAAGTTGTAGCGATTGCGTCGCA
TGACGGAGGGAAACAAGCATTGGAGACTGTCCAACGGCTCCTTCCCGTGTTGTGTCAAGCCCACGGTTTG
ACGCCTGCACAAGTGGTCGCCATCGCCAGCCATGATGGCGGTAAGCAGGCGCTGGAAACAGTACAGCGCC
TGCTGCCTGTACTGTGCCAGGATCATGGACTGACCCCAGACCAGGTAGTCGCAATCGCGTCAAACGGAGG
GGGAAAGCAAGCCCTGGAAACCGTGCAAAGGTTGTTGCCGGTCCTTTGTCAAGACCACGGCCTTACACCG
GAGCAAGTCGTGGCCATTGCATCCCACGACGGTGGCAAACAGGCTCTTGAGACGGTTCAGAGACTTCTCC
CAGTTCTCTGTCAAGCCCACGGGCTGACTCCCGATCAAGTTGTAGCGATTGCGTCGCATGACGGAGGGAA
ACAAGCATTGGAGACTGTCCAACGGCTCCTTCCCGTGTTGTGTCAAGCCCACGGTTTGACGCCTGCACAA
GTGGTCGCCATCGCCAGCCATGATGGCGGTAAGCAGGCGCTGGAAACAGTACAGCGCCTGCTGCCTGTAC
TGTGCCAGGATCATGGACTGACCCCAGACCAGGTAGTCGCAATCGCGAACAATAATGGGGGAAAGCAAGC
CCTGGAAACCGTGCAAAGGTTGTTGCCGGTCCTTTGTCAAGACCACGGCCTTACACCGGAGCAAGTCGTG
GCCATTGCAAATAATAACGGTGGCAAACAGGCTCTTGAGACGGTTCAGAGACTTCTCCCAGTTCTCTGTC
AAGCCCACGGGCTGACTCCCGATCAAGTTGTAGCGATTGCGTCGAACATTGGAGGGAAACAAGCATTGGA
GACTGTCCAACGGCTCCTTCCCGTGTTGTGTCAAGCCCACGGTTTGACGCCTGCACAAGTGGTCGCCATC
GCCAGCCATGATGGCGGTAAGCAGGCGCTGGAAACAGTACAGCGCCTGCTGCCTGTACTGTGCCAGGATC
ATGGACTGACACCCGAACAGGTGGTCGCCATTGCTTCTAATGGGGGAGGACGGCCAGCCTTGGAGTCCAT
CGTAGCCCAATTGTCCAGGCCCGATCCCGCGTTGGCTGCGTTAACGAATGACCATCTGGTGGCGTTGGCA
TGTCTTGGTGGACGACCCGCGCTCGATGCAGTCAAAAAGGGTCTGCCTCATGCTCCCGCATTGATCAAAA
GAACCAACCGGCGGATTCCCGAGAGAACTTCCCATCGAGTCGCGGGATCC
