>Addgene plasmid #41262 | TAL3088 | addgene partial sequence | sequence record 63395 | JDS-TALEN-F 5'-TAGGGGTCGGTAAACAGTGG-3'
CTGACTGTGGCGGGTGAGCTTAGGGGGCCTCCGCTCCAGCTCGACACCGGGCAGCTGCTGAAGATCGCGA
AGAGAGGGGGAGTAACAGCGGTAGAGGCAGTGCACGCCTGGCGCAATGCGCTCACCGGGGCCCCCTTGAA
CCTGACCCCAGACCAGGTAGTCGCAATCGCGTCAAACGGAGGGGGAAAGCAAGCCCTGGAAACCGTGCAA
AGGTTGTTGCCGGTCCTTTGTCAAGACCACGGCCTTACACCGGAGCAAGTCGTGGCCATTGCATCCCACG
ACGGTGGCAAACAGGCTCTTGAGACGGTTCAGAGACTTCTCCCAGTTCTCTGTCAAGCCCACGGGCTGAC
TCCCGATCAAGTTGTAGCGATTGCGTCGCATGACGGAGGGAAACAAGCATTGGAGACTGTCCAACGGCTC
CTTCCCGTGTTGTGTCAAGCCCACGGTTTGACGCCTGCACAAGTGGTCGCCATCGCCTCGAATGGCGGCG
GTAAGCAGGCGCTGGAAACAGTACAGCGCCTGCTGCCTGTACTGTGCCAGGATCATGGACTGACCCCAGA
CCAGGTAGTCGCAATCGCGAACAATAATGGGGGAAAGCAAGCCCTGGAAACCGTGCAAAGGTTGTTGCCG
GTCCTTTGTCAAGACCACGGCCTTACACCGGAGCAAGTCGTGGCCATTGCATCCCACGACGGTGGCAAAC
AGGCTCTTGAGACGGTTCAGAGACTTCTCCCAGTTCTCTGTCAAGCCCACGGGCTGACTCCCGATCAAGT
TGTAGCGATTGCGTCGCATGACGGA
